>Addgene plasmid #135213 | p3E p2a-turquoise2 | addgene full sequence | sequence record 267034 | Addgene NGS Result
AGCGAGTCAGTGAGCGAGGAAGCGGAAGAGCGCCCAATACGCAAACCGCCTCTCCCCGCGCGTTGGCCGA
TTCATTAATGCAGCTGGCACGACAGGTTTCCCGACTGGAAAGCGGGCAGTGAGCGCAACGCAATTAATAC
GCGTACCGCTAGCCAGGAAGAGTTTGTAGAAACGCAAAAAGGCCATCCGTCAGGATGGCCTTCTGCTTAG
TTTGATGCCTGGCAGTTTATGGCGGGCGTCCTGCCCGCCACCCTCCGGGCCGTTGCTTCACAACGTTCAA
ATCCGCTCCCGGCGGATTTGTCCTACTCAGGAGAGCGTTCACCGACAAACAACAGATAAAACGAAAGGCC
CAGTCTTCCGACTGAGCCTTTCGTTTTATTTGATGCCTGGCAGTTCCCTACTCTCGCGTTAACGCTAGCA
TGGATGTTTTCCCAGTCACGACGTTGTAAAACGACGGCCAGTCTTAAGCTCGGGCCCTGCAGCTCTAGAG
CTCGAATTCTACAGGTCACTAATACCATCTAAGTAGTTGGTTCATAGTGACTGCATATGTTGTGTTTTAC
AGTATTATGTAGTCTGTTTTTTATGCAAAATCTAATTTAATATATTGATATTTATATCATTTTACGTTTC
TCGTTCAACTTTCTTGTACAAAGTGGTTGGATCCGGAAGCGGAGCTACTAACTTCAGCCTGCTGAAGCAG
GCTGGAGACGTGGAGGAGAACCCTGGACCTCTCGAGATGGTGAGCAAGGGCGAGGAGCTGTTCACCGGGG
TGGTGCCCATCCTGGTCGAGCTGGACGGCGACGTAAACGGCCACAAGTTCAGCGTGTCCGGCGAGGGCGA
GGGCGATGCCACCTACGGCAAGCTGACCCTGAAGTTCATCTGCACCACCGGCAAGCTGCCCGTGCCCTGG
CCCACCCTCGTGACCACCCTGTCCTGGGGCGTGCAGTGCTTCGCCCGCTACCCCGACCACATGAAGCAGC
ACGACTTCTTCAAGTCCGCCATGCCCGAAGGCTACGTCCAGGAGCGCACCATCTTCTTCAAGGACGACGG
CAACTACAAGACCCGCGCCGAGGTGAAGTTCGAGGGCGACACCCTGGTGAACCGCATCGAGCTGAAGGGC
ATCGACTTCAAGGAGGACGGCAACATCCTGGGGCACAAGCTGGAGTACAACTACTTTAGCGACAACGTCT
ATATCACCGCCGACAAGCAGAAGAACGGCATCAAGGCCAACTTCAAGATCCGCCACAACATCGAGGACGG
CGGCGTGCAGCTCGCCGACCACTACCAGCAGAACACCCCCATCGGCGACGGCCCCGTGCTGCTGCCCGAC
AACCACTACCTGAGCACCCAGTCCAAGCTGAGCAAAGACCCCAACGAGAAGCGCGATCACATGGTCCTGC
TGGAGTTCGTGACCGCCGCCGGGATCACTCTCGGCATGGACGAGCTGTACAAGTAACAACTTTATTATAC
AAAGTTGGCATTATAAAAAAGCATTGCTTATCAATTTGTTGCAACGAACAGGTCACTATCAGTCAAAATA
AAATCATTATTTGGAGCTCCATGGTAGCGTTAACGCGGCCGCGATATCCCCTATAGTGAGTCGTATTACA
TGGTCATAGCTGTTTCCTGGCAGCTCTGGCCCGTGTCTCAAAATCTCTGATGTTACATTGCACAAGATAA
AAATATATCATCATGAACAATAAAACTGTCTGCTTACATAAACAGTAATACAAGGGGTGTTATGAGCCAT
ATTCAACGGGAAACGTCGAGGCCGCGATTAAATTCCAACATGGATGCTGATTTATATGGGTATAAATGGG
CTCGCGATAATGTCGGGCAATCAGGTGCGACAATCTATCGCTTGTATGGGAAGCCCGATGCGCCAGAGTT
GTTTCTGAAACATGGCAAAGGTAGCGTTGCCAATGATGTTACAGATGAGATGGTCAGACTAAACTGGCTG
ACGGAATTTATGCCTCTTCCGACCATCAAGCATTTTATCCGTACTCCTGATGATGCATGGTTACTCACCA
CTGCGATCCCCGGAAAAACAGCATTCCAGGTATTAGAAGAATATCCTGATTCAGGTGAAAATATTGTTGA
TGCGCTGGCAGTGTTCCTGCGCCGGTTGCATTCGATTCCTGTTTGTAATTGTCCTTTTAACAGCGATCGC
GTATTTCGTCTCGCTCAGGCGCAATCACGAATGAATAACGGTTTGGTTGATGCGAGTGATTTTGATGACG
AGCGTAATGGCTGGCCTGTTGAACAAGTCTGGAAAGAAATGCATAAACTTTTGCCATTCTCACCGGATTC
AGTCGTCACTCATGGTGATTTCTCACTTGATAACCTTATTTTTGACGAGGGGAAATTAATAGGTTGTATT
GATGTTGGACGAGTCGGAATCGCAGACCGATACCAGGATCTTGCCATCCTATGGAACTGCCTCGGTGAGT
TTTCTCCTTCATTACAGAAACGGCTTTTTCAAAAATATGGTATTGATAATCCTGATATGAATAAATTGCA
GTTTCATTTGATGCTCGATGAGTTTTTCTAATCAGAATTGGTTAATTGGTTGTAACACTGGCAGAGCATT
ACGCTGACTTGACGGGACGGCGCAAGCTCATGACCAAAATCCCTTAACGTGAGTTACGCGTCGTTCCACT
GAGCGTCAGACCCCGTAGAAAAGATCAAAGGATCTTCTTGAGATCCTTTTTTTCTGCGCGTAATCTGCTG
CTTGCAAACAAAAAAACCACCGCTACCAGCGGTGGTTTGTTTGCCGGATCAAGAGCTACCAACTCTTTTT
CCGAAGGTAACTGGCTTCAGCAGAGCGCAGATACCAAATACTGTTCTTCTAGTGTAGCCGTAGTTAGGCC
ACCACTTCAAGAACTCTGTAGCACCGCCTACATACCTCGCTCTGCTAATCCTGTTACCAGTGGCTGCTGC
CAGTGGCGATAAGTCGTGTCTTACCGGGTTGGACTCAAGACGATAGTTACCGGATAAGGCGCAGCGGTCG
GGCTGAACGGGGGGTTCGTGCACACAGCCCAGCTTGGAGCGAACGACCTACACCGAACTGAGATACCTAC
AGCGTGAGCTATGAGAAAGCGCCACGCTTCCCGAAGGGAGAAAGGCGGACAGGTATCCGGTAAGCGGCAG
GGTCGGAACAGGAGAGCGCACGAGGGAGCTTCCAGGGGGAAACGCCTGGTATCTTTATAGTCCTGTCGGG
TTTCGCCACCTCTGACTTGAGCGTCGATTTTTGTGATGCTCGTCAGGGGGGCGGAGCCTATGGAAAAACG
CCAGCAACGCGGCCTTTTTACGGTTCCTGGCCTTTTGCTGGCCTTTTGCTCACATGTTCTTTCCTGCGTT
ATCCCCTGATTCTGTGGATAACCGTATTACCGCCTTTGAGTGAGCTGATACCGCTCGCCGCAGCCGAACG
ACCGAGCGC
Features (pLannotate 1.2.2; 12 found; start..end, strand, type, name):
      1..28      +  rep_origin     RSF ori (fragment): Plasmids containing the RSF 1030 origin of replication can be propagated in E. coli cells that contain additional plasmids with compatible origins.
     30..122     +  CDS            lacI (fragment): lac repressor; lacI; The lac repressor binds to the lac operator to inhibit transcription in E. coli. This inhibition can be relieved by adding lactose or isopropyl-β-D-thiogalactopyranoside (IPTG).
    177..204     -  terminator     rrnB T2 terminator: transcription terminator T2 from the E. coli rrnB gene
    336..379     +  terminator     rrnB T1 terminator: Escherichia coli rrnB; transcription terminator T1 from the E. coli rrnB gene
    426..462     -  CDS            lacZα (fragment): LacZα fragment of β-galactosidase; lacZ fragment
    533..657     -  protein_bind   attR2: mutant version of attR; recombination site for the Gateway® LR reaction LR Clonase™
    737..1456    +  CDS            mTurquoise2: enhanced monomeric variant of CFP (Goedhart et al., 2012) mammalian codon-optimized
   1457..1477    -  protein_bind   attB3: mutant version of attB; core recombination site for the Gateway® BP reaction BP Clonase™
   1468..1553    -  protein_bind   attL1 (fragment): mutant version of attL; recombination site for the Gateway® LR reaction LR Clonase™
   1590..1608    -  promoter       T7 promoter: promoter for bacteriophage T7 RNA polymerase
   1742..2551    +  CDS            KanR: aminoglycoside phosphotransferase; aph(3')-Ia; confers resistance to kanamycin in bacteria or G418 (Geneticin®) in eukaryotes
   2698..3286    +  rep_origin     ori: high-copy-number ColE1/pMB1/pBR322/pUC origin of replication
