[The description below was written by a language model from this plasmid's Addgene catalogue record and pLannotate feature annotations shown in this document.]
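Description:
p3E p2a-turquoise2 is a small (about 3.4 kb) Gateway 3′ entry clone, as the "p3E" prefix indicates, built by Gateway recombination into a pDONR-type donor backbone recorded as pDONR-p2r-p6. It is propagated in E. coli as a high-copy plasmid from a ColE1/pUC-type origin and selected with kanamycin through an aminoglycoside phosphotransferase (KanR) gene. The backbone also carries the rrnB T1 and T2 transcription terminators, which shield the insert region from read-through transcription, and a T7 promoter next to the recombination cassette. Short fragments annotated as RSF ori, lacI and lacZα appear to be partial matches or backbone remnants rather than functional elements.

The payload is the coding sequence for mTurquoise2, an enhanced monomeric cyan fluorescent protein derived from Aequorea victoria GFP. In the annotated sequence it is flanked by an attR2 site upstream and by attB3/attL-type sequence downstream. This arrangement fits a 3′ entry element meant to be combined with 5′ and middle entry clones in a multisite LR reaction. The name implies that a P2A self-cleaving peptide precedes the fluorescent protein. The feature table does not annotate a P2A, although there is an unannotated gap of roughly 80 nt between attR2 and the start of the mTurquoise2 sequence where one could lie.

The plasmid has no eukaryotic promoter of its own, and no polyadenylation signal is annotated. Expression would therefore depend on the promoter supplied by the 5′ entry clone and on elements in the destination vector. If the P2A is present, placing this module in frame downstream of a gene of interest would yield the upstream protein and a separate cyan reporter from a single transcript. This matches the stated purpose as a cyan fluorescent tag for modular construct assembly.
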