Addgene plasmid #135213: p3E p2a-turquoise2
Purpose: Cyan flourescent tag
Depositing lab: David Tobin. Depositing organization: Duke University.
Backbone
  Vector backbone: pDONR-p2r-p6
  Vector type: Synthetic Biology
Growth in bacteria
  Bacterial resistance: Kanamycin, 50 μg/mL
  Growth temperature: 37°C
  Growth strain: DH5alpha
  Copy number: High Copy
Gene/Insert
  Gene/Insert name: mTurquoise2
  Species: Aequorea victoria
  Cloning method: Gateway Cloning
Terms and licenses: Academic/Nonprofit Terms; Industry Terms: Not Available to Industry
How to cite: p3E p2a-turquoise2 was a gift from David Tobin (Addgene plasmid # 135213 ; http://n2t.net/addgene:135213 ; RRID:Addgene_135213)
