>Addgene plasmid #135213 | p3E p2a-turquoise2 | depositor partial sequence | sequence record 260150 | peptide 2a
GGAAGCGGAGCTACTAACTTCAGCCTGCTGAAGCAGGCTGGAGACGTGGAGGAGAACCCTGGACCT
