>Addgene plasmid #135213 | p3E p2a-turquoise2 | depositor partial sequence | sequence record 260151 | mTurquoise2
ATGGTGAGCAAGGGCGAGGAGCTGTTCACCGGGGTGGTGCCCATCCTGGTCGAGCTGGACGGCGACGTAA
ACGGCCACAAGTTCAGCGTGTCCGGCGAGGGCGAGGGCGATGCCACCTACGGCAAGCTGACCCTGAAGTT
CATCTGCACCACCGGCAAGCTGCCCGTGCCCTGGCCCACCCTCGTGACCACCCTGTCCTGGGGCGTGCAG
TGCTTCGCCCGCTACCCCGACCACATGAAGCAGCACGACTTCTTCAAGTCCGCCATGCCCGAAGGCTACG
TCCAGGAGCGCACCATCTTCTTCAAGGACGACGGCAACTACAAGACCCGCGCCGAGGTGAAGTTCGAGGG
CGACACCCTGGTGAACCGCATCGAGCTGAAGGGCATCGACTTCAAGGAGGACGGCAACATCCTGGGGCAC
AAGCTGGAGTACAACTACTTTAGCGACAACGTCTATATCACCGCCGACAAGCAGAAGAACGGCATCAAGG
CCAACTTCAAGATCCGCCACAACATCGAGGACGGCGGCGTGCAGCTCGCCGACCACTACCAGCAGAACAC
CCCCATCGGCGACGGCCCCGTGCTGCTGCCCGACAACCACTACCTGAGCACCCAGTCCAAGCTGAGCAAA
GACCCCAACGAGAAGCGCGATCACATGGTCCTGCTGGAGTTCGTGACCGCCGCCGGGATCACTCTCGGCA
TGGACGAGCTGTACAAG
